Addgene plasmid #67424: pET-DEST42-ARL8A-V5-His6
Purpose: Expression of hArl8 with C-term V5 and His6 tag in E. coli
Depositing lab: Richard Kahn. Depositing organization: Emory University. Publication: Tool box: Plasmids for the expression or knockdown of human ARF Family GTPases (ARF/ARL/SAR) and their co-expression in bacteria with N-myristoyltransferases. Kerr SC, Kahn RA. Cell Logist. 2015 Sep 21;5(3):e1090523. doi: 10.1080/21592799.2015.1090523. eCollection 2015 Jul-Sep. PubMed 27057421.
Backbone
  Vector backbone: pET-DEST42
  Backbone manufacturer: Life Technologies
  Vector type: Bacterial Expression
Growth in bacteria
  Bacterial resistance: Ampicillin, 100 μg/mL
  Growth temperature: 37°C
  Growth strain: DH5alpha
  Copy number: High Copy
Gene/Insert
  Gene/Insert name: ARL8A (alt name: pRK14n-D42)
  Species: H. sapiens (human)
  Entrez Gene: ARL8A (a.k.a. ARL10B, GIE2)
  Promoter: T7/lacO
  Tag / fusion protein: V5 (C terminal on backbone); His (C terminal on backbone)
  Cloning method: Gateway Cloning
  Sequencing primers: 5′ T7; 3′ T7-term
Terms and licenses: Academic/Nonprofit Terms; Industry Terms: Not Available to Industry
How to cite: pET-DEST42-ARL8A-V5-His6 was a gift from Richard Kahn (Addgene plasmid # 67424 ; http://n2t.net/addgene:67424 ; RRID:Addgene_67424)
