[The description below was written by a language model from this plasmid's Addgene catalogue record.]
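Description:
pET-DEST42-ARL8A-V5-His6 is a bacterial expression plasmid for producing the human ARF-like small GTPase ARL8A (also known as ARL10B or GIE2) in E. coli. It is built on the commercial pET-DEST42 Gateway destination backbone, and the ARL8A coding sequence was introduced by Gateway recombination, so the insert is expected to be flanked by the recombination scars that this cloning method leaves behind. The plasmid is selected with ampicillin and is recorded as high copy. The record does not name the origin of replication, and no feature table is available to confirm the individual backbone elements.

Expression is driven by a T7 promoter combined with a lac operator (T7/lacO). This arrangement requires a host that supplies T7 RNA polymerase and keeps transcription repressed by the Lac repressor until an inducer such as IPTG is added. The listed sequencing primers point to a T7 terminator downstream of the cassette. The backbone contributes two C-terminal tags fused in frame to ARL8A. The V5 epitope allows immunodetection, and the His6 tag supports purification by immobilized metal affinity chromatography. Placing both tags at the C terminus leaves the N terminus of the GTPase unmodified.

The construct belongs to a toolbox of plasmids for expressing or knocking down human ARF family GTPases (ARF, ARL and SAR proteins). It is suited to making recombinant, tagged ARL8A for purification and for biochemical or detection-based studies.
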