>Addgene plasmid #67424 | pET-DEST42-ARL8A-V5-His6 | addgene partial sequence | sequence record 118136 | T7term 5'-GCTAGTTATTGCTCAGCGG-3'
GGGCTTTGTTAGCAGCCGGATCAAACTCAATGGTGATGGTGATGATGACCGGTACGCGTAGAATCGAGAC
CGAGGAGAGGGTTAGGGATAGGCTTACCTTCAAGCTTCGAATTGATCACCACTTTGTACAAGAAAGCTGG
GTCGCTTCTCCGTGACTTCGAGTGTTGAATAAGCCACTGTAGGGTGATGTCAATGTTGTCCTTTTCTTTG
CAAGAGATGGAGTAGCAGCAGATCTCTCGGTCCTGGATGGCAGACAGATTCATTTTCTCAATCAGCTCCT
TCTCATCCAATGCTCCCGGAAGGTCTCGCTTGTTACCCAGGACTAAGACCGGGATGCCCTGCAGCTGAGG
TTTGTCCAGTAGGTTGTGGAGCTCGTTCTTAGAGGCCTCAATCTTCTCCTGGTCAGCAGCATCCACCATG
TACACGATGGCGCTCACTCCTCGGCAGTAGCGCTCCCACATGCTGCGGAAACGCGGCTGTCCCCCAATGT
CCCAGAGCTTGATAGTCACATTCCCTTTGGTGATTTTGCGCATGTTGAAACCCACGGTGGGGATCATGTC
CTCGTTGAACTGTCCTGACGCGATCACGTTGACGAAGGTGGTCTTGCCCGAGTACTGAAGCCCGACCAGC
GTGAGCTCCATCTCCTCCTTCCAGAATAGGGCCTTGAACCAGTCCAGCAGCTTGTTGAACAAAGCGATCA
TGGTTCTATCTCCTTCTAAGCCTGCTTTTTTGTACAAACTTGTGATATTCCTTCTTAAAGTTAAACAAAA
TTATTTCTAGAGGGGAATTGTTATCCGCTCACAATTCCCCTATAGTGAGTCGTATTAATTTCGCGGGATC
GAGATCTCGATCCTCTACGCCGGACGCATCGTGGCCGGCATCACCGGCGCCACAGGTGCGGTTGCTGGCG
CCTATATCGCCGACATCACCGATGGGGAAGATCGGGCTCGCC
